>Addgene plasmid #229951 | pcDNA3-luxKate | addgene full sequence | sequence record 456852 | Addgene NGS Result
CTCGATCTTTCTCTTGGCGCCGGTCACGGCGCTCTGCAGCTTCTTGAACCATGTCTCGAAGCCTTCCTTG
CTGGTGAACACGGTGCCGTCCCACAGGTGAATCTCCTTGCATCCGGCTCCGAACAGCAGGTCAGCAGCTG
TCTCAGCGTCTCCAGCGTCAAGGGCCTCGTAGAAGGCCTTCACGAACTCGGCGATCTCCTCGTCGGTCAT
GGTGGCGGCAAGCTTAAGTTTAAACGCTAGCCAGCTTGGGTCTCCCTATAGTGAGTCGTATTAATTTCGA
TAAGCCAGTAAGCAGTGGGTTCTCTAGTTAGCCAGAGAGCTCTGCTTATATAGACCTCCCACCGTACACG
CCTACCGCCCATTTGCGTCAATGGGGCGGAGTTGTTACGACATTTTGGAAAGTCCCGTTGATTTTGGTGC
CAAAACAAACTCCCATTGACGTCAATGGGGTGGAGACTTGGAAATCCCCGTGAGTCAAACCGCTATCCAC
GCCCATTGATGTACTGCCAAAACCGCATCACCATGGTAATAGCGATGACTAATACGTAGATGTACTGCCA
AGTAGGAAAGTCCCATAAGGTCATGTACTGGGCATAATGCCAGGCGGGCCATTTACCGTCATTGACGTCA
ATAGGGGGCGTACTTGGCATATGATACACTTGATGTACTGCCAAGTGGGCAGTTTACCGTAAATACTCCA
CCCATTGACGTCAATGGAAAGTCCCTATTGGCGTTACTATGGGAACATACGTCATTATTGACGTCAATGG
GCGGGGGTCGTTGGGCGGTCAGCCAGGCGGGCCATTTACCGTAAGTTATGTAACGCGGAACTCCATATAT
GGGCTATGAACTAATGACCCCGTAATTGATTACTATTAATAACTAGTCAATAATCAATGTCAACGCGTAT
ATCTGGCCCGTACATCGCGAAGCAGCGCAAAACGCCTAACCCTAAGCAGATTCTTCATGCAATTGTCGGT
CAAGCCTTGCCTTGTTGTAGCTTAAATTTTGCTCGCGCACTACTCAGCGACCTCCAACACACAAGCAGGG
AGCAGATACTGGCTTAACTATGCGGCATCAGAGCAGATTGTACTGAGAGTGCACCATAGGGGATCGGGAG
ATCTCCCGATCCGTCGACGTCAGGTGGCACTTTTCGGGGAAATGTGCGCGGAACCCCTATTTGTTTATTT
TTCTAAATACATTCAAATATGTATCCGCTCATGAGACAATAACCCTGATAAATGCTTCAATAATATTGAA
AAAGGAAGAGTATGAGTATTCAACATTTCCGTGTCGCCCTTATTCCCTTTTTTGCGGCATTTTGCCTTCC
TGTTTTTGCTCACCCAGAAACGCTGGTGAAAGTAAAAGATGCTGAAGATCAGTTGGGTGCACGAGTGGGT
TACATCGAACTGGATCTCAACAGCGGTAAGATCCTTGAGAGTTTTCGCCCCGAAGAACGTTTTCCAATGA
TGAGCACTTTTAAAGTTCTGCTATGTGGCGCGGTATTATCCCGTATTGACGCCGGGCAAGAGCAACTCGG
TCGCCGCATACACTATTCTCAGAATGACTTGGTTGAGTACTCACCAGTCACAGAAAAGCATCTTACGGAT
GGCATGACAGTAAGAGAATTATGCAGTGCTGCCATAACCATGAGTGATAACACTGCGGCCAACTTACTTC
TGACAACGATCGGAGGACCGAAGGAGCTAACCGCTTTTTTGCACAACATGGGGGATCATGTAACTCGCCT
TGATCGTTGGGAACCGGAGCTGAATGAAGCCATACCAAACGACGAGCGTGACACCACGATGCCTGTAGCA
ATGGCAACAACGTTGCGCAAACTATTAACTGGCGAACTACTTACTCTAGCTTCCCGGCAACAATTAATAG
ACTGGATGGAGGCGGATAAAGTTGCAGGACCACTTCTGCGCTCGGCCCTTCCGGCTGGCTGGTTTATTGC
TGATAAATCTGGAGCCGGTGAGCGTGGGTCTCGCGGTATCATTGCAGCACTGGGGCCAGATGGTAAGCCC
TCCCGTATCGTAGTTATCTACACGACGGGGAGTCAGGCAACTATGGATGAACGAAATAGACAGATCGCTG
AGATAGGTGCCTCACTGATTAAGCATTGGTAACTGTCAGACCAAGTTTACTCATATATACTTTAGATTGA
TTTAAAACTTCATTTTTAATTTAAAAGGATCTAGGTGAAGATCCTTTTTGATAATCTCATGACCAAAATC
CCTTAACGTGAGTTTTCGTTCCACTGAGCGTCAGACCCCGTAGAAAAGATCAAAGGATCTTCTTGAGATC
CTTTTTTTCTGCGCGTAATCTGCTGCTTGCAAACAAAAAAACCACCGCTACCAGCGGTGGTTTGTTTGCC
GGATCAAGAGCTACCAACTCTTTTTCCGAAGGTAACTGGCTTCAGCAGAGCGCAGATACCAAATACTGTT
CTTCTAGTGTAGCCGTAGTTAGGCCACCACTTCAAGAACTCTGTAGCACCGCCTACATACCTCGCTCTGC
TAATCCTGTTACCAGTGGCTGCTGCCAGTGGCGATAAGTCGTGTCTTACCGGGTTGGACTCAAGACGATA
GTTACCGGATAAGGCGCAGCGGTCGGGCTGAACGGGGGGTTCGTGCACACAGCCCAGCTTGGAGCGAACG
ACCTACACCGAACTGAGATACCTACAGCGTGAGCTATGAGAAAGCGCCACGCTTCCCGAAGGGAGAAAGG
CGGACAGGTATCCGGTAAGCGGCAGGGTCGGAACAGGAGAGCGCACGAGGGAGCTTCCAGGGGGAAACGC
CTGGTATCTTTATAGTCCTGTCGGGTTTCGCCACCTCTGACTTGAGCGTCGATTTTTGTGATGCTCGTCA
GGGGGGCGGAGCCTATGGAAAAACGCCAGCAACGCGGCCTTTTTACGGTTCCTGGCCTTTTGCTGGCCTT
TTGCTCACATGTTCTTTCCTGCGTTATCCCCTGATTCTGTGGATAACCGTATTACCGCCTTTGAGTGAGC
TGATACCGCTCGCCGCAGCCGAACGACCGAGCGCAGCGAGTCAGTGAGCGAGGAAGCGGAAGAGCGCCCA
ATACGCAAACCGCCTCTCCCCGCGCGTTGGCCGATTCATTAATGCAGCTGGCACGACAGGTTTCCCGACT
GGAAAGCGGGCAGTGAGCGCAACGCAATTAATGTGAGTTAGCTCACTCATTAGGCACCCCAGGCTTTACA
CTTTATGCTTCCGGCTCGTATGTTGTGTGGAATTGTGAGCGGATAACAATTTCACACAGGAAACAGCTAT
GACCATGATTACGCCAAGCTCTAGCTAGAGGTCGACGGTATACAGACATGATAAGATACATTGATGAGTT
TGGACAAACCACAACTAGAATGCAGTGAAAAAAATGCTTTATTTGTGAAATTTGTGATGCTATTGCTTTA
TTTGTAACCATTATAAGCTGCAATAAACAAGTTGGGGTGGGCGAAGAACTCCAGCATGAGATCCCCGCGC
TGGAGGATCATCCAGCCGGCGTCCCGGAAAACGATTCCGAAGCCCAACCTTTCATAGAAGGCGGCGGTGG
AATCGAAATCTCGTGATGGCAGGTTGGGCGTCGCTTGGTCGGTCATTTCGAACCCCAGAGTCCCGCTCAG
AAGAACTCGTCAAGAAGGCGATAGAAGGCGATGCGCTGCGAATCGGGAGCGGCGATACCGTAAAGCACGA
GGAAGCGGTCAGCCCATTCGCCGCCAAGCTCTTCAGCAATATCACGGGTAGCCAACGCTATGTCCTGATA
GCGGTCCGCCACACCCAGCCGGCCACAGTCGATGAATCCAGAAAAGCGGCCATTTTCCACCATGATATTC
GGCAAGCAGGCATCGCCATGGGTCACGACGAGATCCTCGCCGTCGGGCATGCGCGCCTTGAGCCTGGCGA
ACAGTTCGGCTGGCGCGAGCCCCTGATGCTCTTCGTCCAGATCATCCTGATCGACAAGACCGGCTTCCAT
CCGAGTACGTGCTCGCTCGATGCGATGTTTCGCTTGGTGGTCGAATGGGCAGGTAGCCGGATCAAGCGTA
TGCAGCCGCCGCATTGCATCAGCCATGATGGATACTTTCTCGGCAGGAGCAAGGTGAGATGACAGGAGAT
CCTGCCCCGGCACTTCGCCCAATAGCAGCCAGTCCCTTCCCGCTTCAGTGACAACGTCGAGCACAGCTGC
GCAAGGAACGCCCGTCGTGGCCAGCCACGATAGCCGCGCTGCCTCGTCCTGCAGTTCATTCAGGGCACCG
GACAGGTCGGTCTTGACAAAAAGAACCGGGCGCCCCTGCGCTGACAGCCGGAACACGGCGGCATCAGAGC
AGCCGATTGTCTGTTGTGCCCAGTCATAGCCGAATAGCCTCTCCACCCAAGCGGCCGGAGAACCTGCGTG
CAATCCATCTTGTTCAATCATGCGAAACGATCCTCATCCTGTCTCTTGATCAGATCCGAAAATGGATATA
CAAGCTCCCGGGAGCTTTTTGCAAAAGCCTAGGCCTCCAAAAAAGCCTCCTCACTACTTCTGGAATAGCT
CAGAGGCAGAGGCGGCCTCGGCCTCTGCATAAATAAAAAAAATTAGTCAGCCATGGGGCGGAGAATGGGC
GGAACTGGGCGGAGTTAGGGGCGGGATGGGCGGAGTTAGGGGCGGGACTATGGTTGCTGACTAATTGAGA
TGCATGCTTTGCATACTTCTGCCTGCTGGGGAGCCTGGGGACTTTCCACACCTGGTTGCTGACTAATTGA
GATGCATGCTTTGCATACTTCTGCCTGCTGGGGAGCCTGGGGACTTTCCACACCCTAACTGACACACATT
CCACAGAATTAATTCGCGTTAAATTTTTGTTAAATCAGCTCATTTTTTAACCAATAGGCCGAAATCGGCA
AAATCCCTTATAAATCAAAAGAATAGACCGAGATAGGGT
[37 nt withheld, positions 4940-4976]
AAAGAACGTGGACTCCAACGTCAAAGG
[49 nt withheld, positions 5004-5052]
T
[91 nt withheld, positions 5054-5144]
G
[124 nt withheld, positions 5146-5269]
GGGGATACCCCCTAGAGCCCCAGCTGGTTCTTTCCGCCTCAGAAGCCATAGAGCCCACCGCATCCCCAGC
ATGCCTGCTATTGTCTTCCCAATCCTCCCCCTTGCTGTCCTGCCCCACCCCACCCCCCAGAATAGAATGA
CACCTACTCAGACAATGCGATGCAATTTCCTCATTTTATTAGGAAAGGACAGTGGGAGTGGCACCTTCCA
GGGTCAAGGAAGGCACGGGGGAGGGGCAAACAACAGATGGCTGGCAACTAGAAGGCACAGTCGAGGCTGA
TCAGCGGGTTTAAACGGGCCCTCTAGACTCGAGTTATCTGTGTCCCAGCTTGCTAGGCAGGTCGCAGTAT
CTAGCGACGGCCACCTCGTGCTGCTCGACGTATGTCTCCTTGTCGGCCTCTTTAATTCTCTCCAGTCTTC
TGTCCACGTAGTACACGCCGGGCATCTTGAGGTTCTTGGCGGGCTTCTTGCTTCTGTATGTTGTCTTCAG
GTTGCAGATAAGGTGGCCGCCGCCCACCAGTTTCAGGGCCATGTCGGCTCTTCCTTCCAATCCTCCGTCA
GCAGGGTACAGTGTCTCGGTGCTAGCTTCCCAGCCCAGGGTCTTCTTCTGCATCACGGGGCCGTTGCTGG
GGAAGTTCACGCCTCTGATCTTCACGTTGTAGATCAGGCATCCGTCTTGCAGGCTTGTGTCTTGGGTGGC
GGTCAGCACTCCACCGTCCTCGTATGTGGTCACTCTCTCCCAGGTGAAGCCCTCGGGGAAGCTCTGCTTG
AAGAAGTCGGGGATGCCCTGGGTGTGGTTGATGAAGGTCTTGCTGCCGTACATGAAGGATGTAGCCAGGA
TGTCGAAAGCGAAGGGAAGGGGGCCGCCTTCCACGGCCTTGATTCTCATGGTCTGGGTTCCCTCGTAAGG
CTTTCCCTCCCCCTCGCTGGTGCACTTGAAGTGGTGGTTATTCACGGTGCCCTCCATGTACAGCTTCATG
TGCATGTTTTCCTTGATGTAAGGGGTGGCGGTCACCTTCACCTCGACCAGCTCGTTCCTCTCTCTGTCGA
AGGTGAAGGTGTGCTCCAGCTCCACGACGAACTTCTTGCCGGTGGCCTTGTATGTAGCAGTCAGGGTCAG
CTTCACCACGGCCTCGCCGTCCTTGATCTCCACGCT
Features (pLannotate 1.2.2; 20 found; start..end, strand, type, name):
    255..273     -  promoter       T7 promoter: promoter for bacteriophage T7 RNA polymerase
    289..322     -  LTR            5' LTR (truncated) (fragment): truncated 5' long terminal repeat (LTR) from HIV-1
    318..521     -  promoter       CMV promoter: human cytomegalovirus (CMV) immediate early promoter
    522..901     -  enhancer       CMV enhancer: human cytomegalovirus immediate early enhancer
   1056..1108    +  misc_feature   bom (fragment): basis of mobility region from pBR322
   1167..1271    +  promoter       AmpR promoter: bla
   1272..2132    +  CDS            AmpR: β-lactamase; bla; confers resistance to ampicillin, carbenicillin, and related antibiotics
   2303..2891    +  rep_origin     ori: high-copy-number ColE1/pMB1/pBR322/pUC origin of replication
   3074..3166    +  CDS            lacI (fragment): lac repressor; lacI; The lac repressor binds to the lac operator to inhibit transcription in E. coli. This inhibition can be relieved by adding lactose or isopropyl-β-D-thiogalactopyranoside (IPTG).
   3179..3200    +  protein_bind   CAP binding site: CAP binding activates transcription in the presence of cAMP. E. coli catabolite activator protein
   3215..3245    +  promoter       lac promoter: promoter for the E. coli lac operon
   3253..3269    +  protein_bind   lac operator: The lac repressor binds to the lac operator to inhibit transcription in E. coli. This inhibition can be relieved by adding lactose or isopropyl-β-D-thiogalactopyranoside (IPTG). lac repressor encoded by lacI
   3342..3463    -  polyA_signal   SV40 poly(A) signal: SV40 polyadenylation signal
   3458..3616    -  CDS            ble (fragment): BLE_KLEPN - Experimental evidence at protein level: Swiss-Prot protein existence level 1. Binding protein with a strong affinity to the bleomycin family of antibiotics. Binds to CL990; an antimitotic-antibiotic compound. From Klebsiella pneumoniae.
   3640..4431    -  CDS            neo: KKA2_KLEPN - Also known as kan, nptII. Experimental evidence at protein level: Swiss-Prot protein existence level 1. Resistance to kanamycin, neomycin, paromomycin, ribostamycin, butirosin and gentamicin B. From Klebsiella pneumoniae.
   4498..4827    -  promoter       SV40 promoter: SV40 enhancer and early promoter
   4841..5269    -  rep_origin     f1 ori (sequence partly withheld): f1 bacteriophage origin of replication; arrow indicates direction of (+) strand synthesis
   5290..5311    -  promoter       SV40 promoter (fragment): SV40 enhancer and early promoter
   5315..5539    -  polyA_signal   bGH poly(A) signal: bovine growth hormone polyadenylation signal
   5586..6266    -  CDS            mKate2: mKate2 is a basic (constitutively fluorescent) red fluorescent protein published in 2009, derived from Entacmaea quadricolor. It is reported to be a rapidly-maturing monomer with moderate acid sensitivity.
