[The description below was written by a language model from this plasmid's Addgene catalogue record and pLannotate feature annotations shown in this document.]
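Description:
pcDNA3-luxKate is a mammalian expression plasmid built on the Invitrogen pcDNA3 backbone, carrying a synthetic insert of about 1.05 kb in a sequenced construct of roughly 6.4 kb. It is propagated in E. coli as a high-copy plasmid through a ColE1/pUC-type origin and selected with ampicillin via the β-lactamase gene. The backbone also provides an f1 phage origin and an SV40 early promoter/enhancer driving a neomycin phosphotransferase gene with an SV40 polyadenylation signal, the usual cassette for G418 selection of stably transfected mammalian cells. Short annotated fragments (bom, lacI, the lac promoter/operator region, a ble fragment and a small HIV-1 LTR-like match next to the CMV promoter) appear to be backbone remnants or annotation hits rather than functional parts.

The payload, luxKate, is a fusion of neoLux1.2, a de novo designed luciferase, to the monomeric red fluorescent protein mKate2. It is expressed from the human CMV immediate-early enhancer and promoter and terminated by the bovine growth hormone polyadenylation signal, with a T7 promoter lying between the CMV promoter and the coding region. The automated annotation recognises only the mKate2 portion. The unannotated stretch between it and the T7 promoter presumably encodes the designed luciferase, which would place mKate2 at the C-terminal end of the fusion. In this design, energy from the luciferase reaction is transferred to mKate2 by resonance energy transfer, shifting the output to a recorded emission maximum of 638 nm. The construct serves as a red-shifted bioluminescent probe in mammalian cells, and the associated work concerns multiplexed bioluminescence imaging.
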