Addgene plasmid #229951: pcDNA3-luxKate
Purpose: Mammalian expression of a de novo designed, FRET-based neoLux1.2-mKate2 fusion bioluminescent probe (max. Em=638)
Depositing lab: Andy Yeh. Publication: De novo luciferases enable multiplexed bioluminescence imaging. Chen JY-H, Shi Q, Peng X, Habimana JdD, Wang J, Sobolewski W, Yeh AH-W. Chem. 2025 Mar 13;11(3):102346. doi: 10.1016/j.chempr.2024.10.013. Epub 2024 Nov 12. PubMed 40417169.
Backbone
  Vector backbone: pcDNA3
  Backbone manufacturer: Invitrogen
  Backbone size w/o insert (bp): 5372
  Vector type: Mammalian Expression
Growth in bacteria
  Bacterial resistance: Ampicillin, 100 μg/mL
  Growth temperature: 37°C
  Growth strain: DH5alpha
  Copy number: High Copy
Gene/Insert
  Gene/Insert name: luxKate
  Species: Synthetic
  Insert size (bp): 1053
  Promoter: CMV
  Cloning method: Gibson Cloning
  Sequencing primers: 5′ T7; 3′ BGH Reverse
Terms and licenses: Academic/Nonprofit Terms; Industry Terms: Not Available to Industry
How to cite: pcDNA3-luxKate was a gift from Andy Yeh (Addgene plasmid # 229951 ; http://n2t.net/addgene:229951 ; RRID:Addgene_229951)
