>Addgene plasmid #229951 | pcDNA3-luxKate | depositor partial sequence | sequence record 451951 | LuxKate
ATGACCGACGAGGAGATCGCCGAGTTCGTGAAGGCCTTCTACGAGGCCCTTGACGCTGGAGACGCTGAGA
CAGCTGCTGACCTGCTGTTCGGAGCCGGATGCAAGGAGATTCACCTGTGGGACGGCACCGTGTTCACCAG
CAAGGAAGGCTTCGAGACATGGTTCAAGAAGCTGCAGAGCGCCGTGACCGGCGCCAAGAGAAAGATCGAG
AGCGTGGAGATCAAGGACGGCGAGGCCGTGGTGAAGCTGACCCTGACTGCTACATACAAGGCCACCGGCA
AGAAGTTCGTCGTGGAGCTGGAGCACACCTTCACCTTCGACAGAGAGAGGAACGAGCTGGTCGAGGTGAA
GGTGACCGCCACCCCTTACATCAAGGAAAACATGCACATGAAGCTGTACATGGAGGGCACCGTGAATAAC
CACCACTTCAAGTGCACCAGCGAGGGGGAGGGAAAGCCTTACGAGGGAACCCAGACCATGAGAATCAAGG
CCGTGGAAGGCGGCCCCCTTCCCTTCGCTTTCGACATCCTGGCTACATCCTTCATGTACGGCAGCAAGAC
CTTCATCAACCACACCCAGGGCATCCCCGACTTCTTCAAGCAGAGCTTCCCCGAGGGCTTCACCTGGGAG
AGAGTGACCACATACGAGGACGGTGGAGTGCTGACCGCCACCCAAGACACAAGCCTGCAAGACGGATGCC
TGATCTACAACGTGAAGATCAGAGGCGTGAACTTCCCCAGCAACGGCCCCGTGATGCAGAAGAAGACCCT
GGGCTGGGAAGCTAGCACCGAGACACTGTACCCTGCTGACGGAGGATTGGAAGGAAGAGCCGACATGGCC
CTGAAACTGGTGGGCGGCGGCCACCTTATCTGCAACCTGAAGACAACATACAGAAGCAAGAAGCCCGCCA
AGAACCTCAAGATGCCCGGCGTGTACTACGTGGACAGAAGACTGGAGAGAATTAAAGAGGCCGACAAGGA
GACATACGTCGAGCAGCACGAGGTGGCCGTCGCTAGATACTGCGACCTGCCTAGCAAGCTGGGACACAGA
TAA
